Addgene plasmid #175298: pH6HTC_minus_cer-region_minus_EcoRV-XhoI
Purpose: (Empty Backbone) Production of HaloTag fusion protein
Depositing lab: Claudia Kutter. Depositing organization: Karolinska Institutet. Publication: Large-scale identification of RBP-RNA interactions by RAPseq refines essentials of post-transcriptional gene regulation. Atanasoai I, Papavasileiou S, Preiß N, Kutter C. bioRxiv 2021.11.08.467743 10.1101/2021.11.08.467743.
Backbone
  Vector backbone: pH6HTN
  Vector type: Bacterial Expression ; Cell Free Expression
  Tag / fusion protein: 6xHis-HaloTag (C terminal on backbone)
Growth in bacteria
  Bacterial resistance: Ampicillin, 100 μg/mL
  Growth temperature: 37°C
  Growth strain: DH5alpha
  Copy number: High Copy
Gene/Insert
  Gene/Insert name: None
  Tag / fusion protein: 6xHis-HaloTag (C terminal on backbone)
Terms and licenses: Academic/Nonprofit Terms; Industry Terms: Not Available to Industry
Depositor comments: Please visit https://doi.org/10.1101/2021.11.08.467743 for bioRxiv preprint.
How to cite: pH6HTC_minus_cer-region_minus_EcoRV-XhoI was a gift from Claudia Kutter (Addgene plasmid # 175298)
