[The description below was written by a language model from this plasmid's Addgene catalogue record and pLannotate feature annotations shown in this document.]
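Description:
pH6HTC_minus_cer-region_minus_EcoRV-XhoI is a compact (about 3.4 kb) empty backbone for producing HaloTag fusion proteins in bacteria or in cell-free expression systems. It is propagated in E. coli from a high-copy ColE1/pUC-type origin and selected with ampicillin through a bla (AmpR) gene driven by its own promoter. The catalogue lists the parental backbone as pH6HTN, whereas the plasmid name points to a pH6HTC-type vector. The tag is recorded as C-terminal, which matches the name. As the name indicates, the cer region and an EcoRV–XhoI segment have been removed from the parent. The record does not explain the reason for these deletions.

The expression cassette is driven by a T7 promoter and closed by a T7 terminator, so transcription depends on T7 RNA polymerase supplied by a suitable host strain or an in vitro reaction. Upstream rrnB T1 and T2 terminators, followed by a fragment of the AmpR promoter, sit ahead of the T7 promoter and would be expected to limit read-through transcription into the cassette. Downstream of the T7 promoter are a TEV protease recognition site and then the HaloTag coding sequence. A gene cloned between promoter and TEV site is therefore expressed with a cleavable C-terminal HaloTag. HaloTag is a modified dehalogenase that bonds covalently to chloroalkane ligands, allowing immobilisation or labelling. The catalogue describes the tag as 6xHis-HaloTag, but the automated annotation does not call out the His tag separately. A short tnpA (Tn5 transposase) fragment after the terminator appears to be a non-functional remnant. No insert is present. The associated publication concerns large-scale mapping of RNA-binding protein–RNA interactions, which suggests use for making tagged RNA-binding proteins.
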