Features (pLannotate 1.2.2; 11 found; start..end, strand, type, name):
    244..330     +  terminator     rrnB T1 terminator: Escherichia coli rrnB; transcription terminator T1 from the E. coli rrnB gene
    422..449     +  terminator     rrnB T2 terminator: transcription terminator T2 from the E. coli rrnB gene
    468..511     +  promoter       AmpR promoter (fragment): bla
    531..549     +  promoter       T7 promoter: promoter for bacteriophage T7 RNA polymerase
    617..637     +  CDS            TEV site: tobacco etch virus (TEV) protease recognition and cleavage site
    653..1536    +  CDS            HaloTag® (fragment): modified bacterial dehalogenase that forms covalent bonds with chloroalkane derivatives
   1580..1627    +  terminator     T7 terminator: transcription terminator for bacteriophage T7 RNA polymerase
   1637..1813    -  CDS            tnpA (fragment): TN5P_ECOLX - Also known as tnp. Experimental evidence at protein level: Swiss-Prot protein existence level 1. Mediates transposition of transposon Tn5 by a 'cut and paste' mechanism. First, the monomeric transposase binds the 19 bp inverted DNA repeats flanking the transposon. Then, dimerization of the DNA- bound transposase creates a synaptic DNA complex. After nicking of the first DNA strand, excision of the transposon proceeds through a series of intermediates. The transposase then mediates the insertion of the transposon at a new site by strand transfer. The activity of the wild- type tran
   1856..1960    +  promoter       AmpR promoter: bla
   1961..2821    +  CDS            AmpR: β-lactamase; bla; confers resistance to ampicillin, carbenicillin, and related antibiotics
   2979..126     -  rep_origin     ori (across the origin): high-copy-number ColE1/pMB1/pBR322/pUC origin of replication
>Addgene plasmid #175298 | pH6HTC_minus_cer-region_minus_EcoRV-XhoI | addgene full sequence | sequence record 344840 | Addgene NGS Result
CTGCTGAAGCCAGTTACCTTCGGAAAAAGAGTTGGTAGCTCTTGATCCGGCAAACAAACCACCGCTGGTA
GCGGTGGTTTTTTTGTTTGCAAGCAGCAGATTACGCGCAGAAAAAAAGGATTTCAAGAAGATCCTTTGAT
CTTTTCTACGGGGTCTGACGCTCAGTGGAACGAAAACTCACGTTAAGGGCATATGATGGTAGTGTGGGGT
CTCCCCATGCGAGAGTAGGGAACTGCCAGGCATCAAATAAAACGAAAGGCTCAGTCGAAAGACTGGGCCT
TTCGTTTTATCTGTTGTTTGTCGGTGAACGCTCTCCTGAGTAGGACAAATCCGCCGGGAGCGGATTTGAA
CGTTGCGAAGCAACGGCCCGGAGGGTGGCGGGCAGGACGCCCGCCATAAACTGCCAGGCATCAAATTAAG
CAGAAGGCCATCCTGACGGATGGCCTTTTTGCGTTTCTACAAACTCTTTTGTTTATTTTTCTAAATACAT
TCAAATATGTATCCGCTCATGGATCTCGATCCCGCGAAATTAATACGACTCACTATAGGGTATTTTAACT
TTACTAAGGAGCGATCGCTTCCGAATTCCTACCGCGGATATATGGGGCCAACCACTGAGGATCTGTACTT
TCAGAGCGATAACGATGGATCCGAAATCGGTACTGGCTTTCCATTCGACCCCCATTATGTGGAAGTCCTG
GGCGAGCGCATGCACTACGTCGATGTTGGTCCGCGCGATGGCACCCCTGTGCTGTTCCTGCACGGTAACC
CGACCTCCTCCTACGTGTGGCGCAACATCATCCCGCATGTTGCACCGACCCATCGCTGCATTGCTCCAGA
CCTGATCGGTATGGGCAAATCCGACAAACCAGACCTGGGTTATTTCTTCGACGACCACGTCCGCTTCATG
GATGCCTTCATCGAAGCCCTGGGTCTGGAAGAGGTCGTCCTGGTCATTCACGACTGGGGCTCCGCTCTGG
GTTTCCACTGGGCCAAGCGCAATCCAGAGCGCGTCAAAGGTATTGCATTTATGGAGTTCATCCGCCCTAT
CCCGACCTGGGACGAATGGCCAGAATTTGCCCGCGAGACCTTCCAGGCCTTCCGCACCACCGACGTCGGC
CGCAAGCTGATCATCGATCAGAACGTTTTTATCGAGGGTACGCTGCCGATGGGTGTCGTCCGCCCGCTGA
CTGAAGTCGAGATGGACCATTACCGCGAGCCGTTCCTGAATCCTGTTGACCGCGAGCCACTGTGGCGCTT
CCCAAACGAGCTGCCAATCGCCGGTGAGCCAGCGAACATCGTCGCGCTGGTCGAAGAATACATGGACTGG
CTGCACCAGTCCCCTGTCCCGAAGCTGCTGTTCTGGGGCACCCCAGGCGTTCTGATCCCACCGGCCGAAG
CCGCTCGCCTGGCCAAAAGCCTGCCTAACTGCAAGGCTGTGGACATCGGCCCGGGTCTGAATCTGCTGCA
AGAAGACAACCCGGACCTGATCGGCAGCGAGATCGCGCGCTGGCTGTCTACTCTGGAGATTTCCGGTCAT
CATCACCATCACCACTAATAGTCAACCGCTGAGCAATAACTAGCATAACCCCTTGGGGCCTCTAAACGGG
TCTTGAGGGGTTTTTTGCTGAAAGGAGGAACTATATCCGGTTCGCTTGCTGTCCATAAAACCGCCCAGTC
TAGCTATCGCCATGTAAGCCCACTGCAAGCTACCTGCTTTCTCTTTGCGCTTGCGTTTTCCCTTGTCCAG
ATAGCCCAGTAGCTGACATTCATCCGGGGTCAGCACCGTTTCTGCGGACTGGCTTTCTACGTAATGGTTT
CTTAGACGTCAGGTGGCACTTTTCGGGGAAATGTGCGCGGAACCCCTATTTGTTTATTTTTCTAAATACA
TTCAAATATGTATCCGCTCATGAGACAATAACCCTGATAAATGCTTCAATAATATTGAAAAAGGAAGAGT
ATGAGTATTCAACATTTCCGTGTCGCCCTTATTCCCTTTTTTGCGGCATTTTGCCTTCCTGTTTTTGCTC
ACCCAGAAACGCTGGTGAAAGTAAAAGATGCTGAAGATCAGTTGGGTGCACGAGTGGGTTACATCGAACT
GGATCTCAACAGCGGTAAGATCCTTGAGAGTTTTCGCCCCGAAGAACGTTTTCCAATGATGAGCACTTTC
AAAGTTCTGCTATGTGGCGCGGTATTATCCCGTATTGACGCCGGGCAAGAGCAACTCGGTCGCCGCATAC
ACTATTCTCAGAATGACTTGGTTGAGTACTCACCAGTCACAGAAAAGCATCTTACGGATGGCATGACAGT
AAGAGAATTATGCAGTGCTGCCATAACCATGAGTGATAACACTGCGGCCAACTTACTTCTGACAACTATC
GGAGGACCGAAGGAGCTAACCGCTTTTTTGCACAACATGGGGGATCATGTAACTCGCCTTGATCGTTGGG
AACCGGAGCTGAATGAAGCCATACCAAACGACGAGCGTGACACCACGATGCCTGTAGCAATGGCAACAAC
GTTGCGCAAACTATTAACTGGCGAACTACTTACTCTAGCTTCCCGGCAACAATTAATAGACTGGATGGAG
GCGGATAAAGTTGCAGGACCACTTCTGCGCTCGGCCCTTCCGGCTGGCTGGTTTATTGCTGATAAATCTG
GAGCCGGTGAGCGTGGGTCTCGCGGTATCATTGCAGCACTGGGGCCAGATGGTAAGCCCTCCCGTATCGT
AGTTATCTACACGACGGGGAGTCAGGCAACTATGGATGAACGAAATAGACAGATCGCTGAGATAGGTGCC
TCACTGATTAAGCATTGGTAATTCGAAATGACCGACCAAGCGACGCCCAACCGGTATCAGCTCACTCAAA
GGCGGTAATACGGTTATCCACAGAATCAGGGGATAACGCAGGAAAGAACATGTGAGCAAAAGGCCAGCAA
AAGGCCAGGAACCGTAAAAAGGCCGCGTTGCTGGCGTTTTTCCATAGGCTCCGCCCCCCTGACGAGCATC
ACAAAAATCGACGCTCAAGTCAGAGGTGGCGAAACCCGACAGGACTATAAAGATACCAGGCGTTTCCCCC
TGGAAGCTCCCTCGTGCGCTCTCCTGTTCCGACCCTGCCGCTTACCGGATACCTGTCCGCCTTTCTCCCT
TCGGGAAGCGTGGCGCTTTCTCATAGCTCACGCTGTAGGTATCTCAGTTCGGTGTAGGTCGTTCGCTCCA
AGCTGGGCTGTGTGCACGAACCCCCCGTTCAGCCCGACCGCTGCGCCTTATCCGGTAACTATCGTCTTGA
GTCCAACCCGGTAAGACACGACTTATCGCCACTGGCAGCAGCCACTGGTAACAGGATTAGCAGAGCGAGG
TATGTAGGCGGTGCTACAGAGTTCTTGAAGTGGTGGCCTAACTACGGCTACACTAGAAGGACAGTATTTG
GTATCTGCGCT
